>Addgene plasmid #83332 | Pentaprobe PP7 | addgene full sequence | sequence record 162228 | Addgene Assembled Sequence
GACGGATCGGGAGATCTCCCGATCCCCTATGGTCGACTCTCAGTACAATCTGCTCTGATGCCGCATAGTT
AAGCCAGTATCTGCTCCCTGCTTGTGTGTTGGAGGTCGCTGAGTAGTGCGCGAGCAAAATTTAAGCTACA
ACAAGGCAAGGCTTGACCGACAATTGCATGAAGAATCTGCTTAGGGTTAGGCGTTTTGCGCTGCTTCGCG
ATGTACGGGCCAGATATACGCGTTGACATTGATTATTGACTAGTTATTAATAGTAATCAATTACGGGGTC
ATTAGTTCATAGCCCATATATGGAGTTCCGCGTTACATAACTTACGGTAAATGGCCCGCCTGGCTGACCG
CCCAACGACCCCCGCCCATTGACGTCAATAATGACGTATGTTCCCATAGTAACGCCAATAGGGACTTTCC
ATTGACGTCAATGGGTGGAGTATTTACGGTAAACTGCCCACTTGGCAGTACATCAAGTGTATCATATGCC
AAGTACGCCCCCTATTGACGTCAATGACGGTAAATGGCCCGCCTGGCATTATGCCCAGTACATGACCTTA
TGGGACTTTCCTACTTGGCAGTACATCTACGTATTAGTCATCGCTATTACCATGGTGATGCGGTTTTGGC
AGTACATCAATGGGCGTGGATAGCGGTTTGACTCACGGGGATTTCCAAGTCTCCACCCCATTGACGTCAA
TGGGAGTTTGTTTTGGCACCAAAATCAACGGGACTTTCCAAAATGTCGTAACAACTCCGCCCCATTGACG
CAAATGGGCGGTAGGCGTGTACGGTGGGAGGTCTATATAAGCAGAGCTCTCTGGCTAACTAGAGAACCCA
CTGCTTACTGGCTTATCGAAATTAATACGACTCACTATAGGGAGACCCAAGCTTGGTACTAAAGTAAGAT
AAGGCAAGACAAGGTAAAACGGAACAGAACCGAAGGGAAGAGAAGCAAAGCGAAAGGAAATAAACAAAAG
AAAAATTCGTAGAATTCCGCTAGAGGGCCCTATTCTATAGTGTCACCTAAATGCTAGAGCTCGCTGATCA
GCCTCGACTGTGCCTTCTAGTTGCCAGCCATCTGTTGTTTGCCCCTCCCCCGTGCCTTCCTTGACCCTGG
AAGGTGCCACTCCCACTGTCCTTTCCTAATAAAATGAGGAAATTGCATCGCATTGTCTGAGTAGGTGTCA
TTCTATTCTGGGGGGTGGGGTGGGGCAGGACAGCAAGGGGGAGGATTGGGAAGACAATAGCAGGCATGCT
GGGGATGCGGTGGGCTCTATGGCTTCTGAGGCGGAAAGAACCAGCTGGGGCTCTAGGGGGTATCCCC
[124 nt withheld, positions 1328-1451]
C
[91 nt withheld, positions 1453-1543]
A
[49 nt withheld, positions 1545-1593]
CCTTTGACGTTGGAGTCCACGTTCTTT
[37 nt withheld, positions 1621-1657]
ACCCTATCTCGGTCTATTCTTTTGATTTATAAGGGATTTTGCCGATTTCGGCCTATTGGTTAAAAAATGA
GCTGATTTAACAAAAATTTAACGCGAATTAATTCTGTGGAATGTGTGTCAGTTAGGGTGTGGAAAGTCCC
CAGGCTCCCCAGGCAGGCAGAAGTATGCAAAGCATGCATCTCAATTAGTCAGCAACCAGGTGTGGAAAGT
CCCCAGGCTCCCCAGCAGGCAGAAGTATGCAAAGCATGCATCTCAATTAGTCAGCAACCATAGTCCCGCC
CCTAACTCCGCCCATCCCGCCCCTAACTCCGCCCAGTTCCGCCCATTCTCCGCCCCATGGCTGACTAATT
TTTTTTATTTATGCAGAGGCCGAGGCCGCCTCTGCCTCTGAGCTATTCCAGAAGTAGTGAGGAGGCTTTT
TTGGAGGCCTAGGCTTTTGCAAAAAGCTCCCGGGAGCTTGTATATCCATTTTCGGATCTGATCAAGAGAC
AGGATGAGGATCGTTTCGCATGATTGAACAAGATGGATTGCACGCAGGTTCTCCGGCCGCTTGGGTGGAG
AGGCTATTCGGCTATGACTGGGCACAACAGACAATCGGCTGCTCTGATGCCGCCGTGTTCCGGCTGTCAG
CGCAGGGGCGCCCGGTTCTTTTTGTCAAGACCGACCTGTCCGGTGCCCTGAATGAACTGCAGGACGAGGC
AGCGCGGCTATCGTGGCTGGCCACGACGGGCGTTCCTTGCGCAGCTGTGCTCGACGTTGTCACTGAAGCG
GGAAGGGACTGGCTGCTATTGGGCGAAGTGCCGGGGCAGGATCTCCTGTCATCTCACCTTGCTCCTGCCG
AGAAAGTATCCATCATGGCTGATGCAATGCGGCGGCTGCATACGCTTGATCCGGCTACCTGCCCATTCGA
CCACCAAGCGAAACATCGCATCGAGCGAGCACGTACTCGGATGGAAGCCGGTCTTGTCGATCAGGATGAT
CTGGACGAAGAGCATCAGGGGCTCGCGCCAGCCGAACTGTTCGCCAGGCTCAAGGCGCGCATGCCCGACG
GCGAGGATCTCGTCGTGACCCATGGCGATGCCTGCTTGCCGAATATCATGGTGGAAAATGGCCGCTTTTC
TGGATTCATCGACTGTGGCCGGCTGGGTGTGGCGGACCGCTATCAGGACATAGCGTTGGCTACCCGTGAT
ATTGCTGAAGAGCTTGGCGGCGAATGGGCTGACCGCTTCCTCGTGCTTTACGGTATCGCCGCTCCCGATT
CGCAGCGCATCGCCTTCTATCGCCTTCTTGACGAGTTCTTCTGAGCGGGACTCTGGGGTTCGAAATGACC
GACCAAGCGACGCCCAACCTGCCATCACGAGATTTCGATTCCACCGCCGCCTTCTATGAAAGGTTGGGCT
TCGGAATCGTTTTCCGGGACGCCGGCTGGATGATCCTCCAGCGCGGGGATCTCATGCTGGAGTTCTTCGC
CCACCCCAACTTGTTTATTGCAGCTTATAATGGTTACAAATAAAGCAATAGCATCACAAATTTCACAAAT
AAAGCATTTTTTTCACTGCATTCTAGTTGTGGTTTGTCCAAACTCATCAATGTATCTTATCATGTCTGTA
TACCGTCGACCTCTAGCTAGAGCTTGGCGTAATCATGGTCATAGCTGTTTCCTGTGTGAAATTGTTATCC
GCTCACAATTCCACACAACATACGAGCCGGAAGCATAAAGTGTAAAGCCTGGGGTGCCTAATGAGTGAGC
TAACTCACATTAATTGCGTTGCGCTCACTGCCCGCTTTCCAGTCGGGAAACCTGTCGTGCCAGCTGCATT
AATGAATCGGCCAACGCGCGGGGAGAGGCGGTTTGCGTATTGGGCGCTCTTCCGCTTCCTCGCTCACTGA
CTCGCTGCGCTCGGTCGTTCGGCTGCGGCGAGCGGTATCAGCTCACTCAAAGGCGGTAATACGGTTATCC
ACAGAATCAGGGGATAACGCAGGAAAGAACATGTGAGCAAAAGGCCAGCAAAAGGCCAGGAACCGTAAAA
AGGCCGCGTTGCTGGCGTTTTTCCATAGGCTCCGCCCCCCTGACGAGCATCACAAAAATCGACGCTCAAG
TCAGAGGTGGCGAAACCCGACAGGACTATAAAGATACCAGGCGTTTCCCCCTGGAAGCTCCCTCGTGCGC
TCTCCTGTTCCGACCCTGCCGCTTACCGGATACCTGTCCGCCTTTCTCCCTTCGGGAAGCGTGGCGCTTT
CTCAATGCTCACGCTGTAGGTATCTCAGTTCGGTGTAGGTCGTTCGCTCCAAGCTGGGCTGTGTGCACGA
ACCCCCCGTTCAGCCCGACCGCTGCGCCTTATCCGGTAACTATCGTCTTGAGTCCAACCCGGTAAGACAC
GACTTATCGCCACTGGCAGCAGCCACTGGTAACAGGATTAGCAGAGCGAGGTATGTAGGCGGTGCTACAG
AGTTCTTGAAGTGGTGGCCTAACTACGGCTACACTAGAAGGACAGTATTTGGTATCTGCGCTCTGCTGAA
GCCAGTTACCTTCGGAAAAAGAGTTGGTAGCTCTTGATCCGGCAAACAAACCACCGCTGGTAGCGGTGGT
TTTTTTGTTTGCAAGCAGCAGATTACGCGCAGAAAAAAAGGATCTCAAGAAGATCCTTTGATCTTTTCTA
CGGGGTCTGACGCTCAGTGGAACGAAAACTCACGTTAAGGGATTTTGGTCATGAGATTATCAAAAAGGAT
CTTCACCTAGATCCTTTTAAATTAAAAATGAAGTTTTAAATCAATCTAAAGTATATATGAGTAAACTTGG
TCTGACAGTTACCAATGCTTAATCAGTGAGGCACCTATCTCAGCGATCTGTCTATTTCGTTCATCCATAG
TTGCCTGACTCCCCGTCGTGTAGATAACTACGATACGGGAGGGCTTACCATCTGGCCCCAGTGCTGCAAT
GATACCGCGAGACCCACGCTCACCGGCTCCAGATTTATCAGCAATAAACCAGCCAGCCGGAAGGGCCGAG
CGCAGAAGTGGTCCTGCAACTTTATCCGCCTCCATCCAGTCTATTAATTGTTGCCGGGAAGCTAGAGTAA
GTAGTTCGCCAGTTAATAGTTTGCGCAACGTTGTTGCCATTGCTACAGGCATCGTGGTGTCACGCTCGTC
GTTTGGTATGGCTTCATTCAGCTCCGGTTCCCAACGATCAAGGCGAGTTACATGATCCCCCATGTTGTGC
AAAAAAGCGGTTAGCTCCTTCGGTCCTCCGATCGTTGTCAGAAGTAAGTTGGCCGCAGTGTTATCACTCA
TGGTTATGGCAGCACTGCATAATTCTCTTACTGTCATGCCATCCGTAAGATGCTTTTCTGTGACTGGTGA
GTACTCAACCAAGTCATTCTGAGAATAGTGTATGCGGCGACCGAGTTGCTCTTGCCCGGCGTCAATACGG
GATAATACCGCGCCACATAGCAGAACTTTAAAAGTGCTCATCATTGGAAAACGTTCTTCGGGGCGAAAAC
TCTCAAGGATCTTACCGCTGTTGAGATCCAGTTCGATGTAACCCACTCGTGCACCCAACTGATCTTCAGC
ATCTTTTACTTTCACCAGCGTTTCTGGGTGAGCAAAAACAGGAAGGCAAAATGCCGCAAAAAAGGGAATA
AGGGCGACACGGAAATGTTGAATACTCATACTCTTCCTTTTTCAATATTATTGAAGCATTTATCAGGGTT
ATTGTCTCATGAGCGGATACATATTTGAATGTATTTAGAAAAATAAACAAATAGGGGTTCCGCGCACATT
TCCCCGAAAAGTGCCACCTGACGTC
Features (pLannotate 1.2.2; 20 found; start..end, strand, type, name):
     36..80      -  misc_feature   bom (fragment): basis of mobility region from pBR322
    235..614     +  enhancer       CMV enhancer: human cytomegalovirus immediate early enhancer
    615..818     +  promoter       CMV promoter: human cytomegalovirus (CMV) immediate early promoter
    814..847     +  LTR            5' LTR (truncated) (fragment): truncated 5' long terminal repeat (LTR) from HIV-1
    863..881     +  promoter       T7 promoter: promoter for bacteriophage T7 RNA polymerase
   1014..1032    -  promoter       SP6 promoter: promoter for bacteriophage SP6 RNA polymerase
   1058..1282    +  polyA_signal   bGH poly(A) signal: bovine growth hormone polyadenylation signal
   1286..1307    +  promoter       SV40 promoter (fragment): SV40 enhancer and early promoter
   1328..1756    +  rep_origin     f1 ori (sequence partly withheld): f1 bacteriophage origin of replication; arrow indicates direction of (+) strand synthesis
   1770..2100    +  promoter       SV40 promoter: SV40 enhancer and early promoter
   2167..2958    +  CDS            neo: KKA2_KLEPN - Also known as kan, nptII. Experimental evidence at protein level: Swiss-Prot protein existence level 1. Resistance to kanamycin, neomycin, paromomycin, ribostamycin, butirosin and gentamicin B. From Klebsiella pneumoniae.
   2982..3140    +  CDS            ble (fragment): BLE_KLEPN - Experimental evidence at protein level: Swiss-Prot protein existence level 1. Binding protein with a strong affinity to the bleomycin family of antibiotics. Binds to CL990; an antimitotic-antibiotic compound. From Klebsiella pneumoniae.
   3135..3256    +  polyA_signal   SV40 poly(A) signal: SV40 polyadenylation signal
   3329..3345    -  protein_bind   lac operator: The lac repressor binds to the lac operator to inhibit transcription in E. coli. This inhibition can be relieved by adding lactose or isopropyl-β-D-thiogalactopyranoside (IPTG). lac repressor encoded by lacI
   3353..3383    -  promoter       lac promoter: promoter for the E. coli lac operon
   3398..3419    -  protein_bind   CAP binding site: CAP binding activates transcription in the presence of cAMP. E. coli catabolite activator protein
   3432..3524    -  CDS            lacI (fragment): lac repressor; lacI; The lac repressor binds to the lac operator to inhibit transcription in E. coli. This inhibition can be relieved by adding lactose or isopropyl-β-D-thiogalactopyranoside (IPTG).
   3707..4295    -  rep_origin     ori: high-copy-number ColE1/pMB1/pBR322/pUC origin of replication
   4466..5326    -  CDS            AmpR: β-lactamase; bla; confers resistance to ampicillin, carbenicillin, and related antibiotics
   5327..5431    -  promoter       AmpR promoter: bla
