[The description below was written by a language model from this plasmid's Addgene catalogue record and pLannotate feature annotations shown in this document.]
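Description:
Pentaprobe PP7 is a pcDNA3-based plasmid (about 5.5 kb in the assembled sequence) catalogued as a mammalian expression and RNA transcription vector. It carries a short synthetic insert of roughly 100 bp, named PP7, which serves as a probe template for testing whether a protein of interest can bind RNA. The plasmid is propagated in E. coli through a high-copy ColE1/pUC-type origin with ampicillin selection from the AmpR (β-lactamase) gene. An f1 origin is also present, which in principle allows single-stranded DNA production.

The feature table does not annotate the insert itself, but the gap between the T7 promoter and the oppositely oriented SP6 promoter is where it would be expected to sit. This region lies downstream of the CMV enhancer/promoter and upstream of the bGH polyadenylation signal. The flanking phage promoters make it possible to transcribe either strand of the short synthetic segment in vitro, which matches the "RNA transcription" designation. This is presumably how the RNA probe is generated for binding assays, although the record gives no details of the assay. The CMV promoter, listed as the insert's promoter, could also drive transcription in mammalian cells. The record does not describe the sequence design of the insert.

The rest of the plasmid is standard pcDNA3 backbone. An SV40 early promoter drives the neomycin/kanamycin phosphotransferase gene, followed by an SV40 poly(A) signal, for G418 selection in mammalian cells. The short fragment hits to ble, lacI, the lac promoter/operator, bom and an HIV-1 LTR are most likely backbone remnants or annotation artefacts rather than functional elements.
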