Addgene plasmid #83332: Pentaprobe PP7
Purpose: Pentaprobe for assesing the RNA binding potential of a protein
Depositing lab: Joel Mackay. Depositing organization: University of Sydney. Publication: A rapid method for assessing the RNA-binding potential of a protein. Bendak K, Loughlin FE, Cheung V, O'Connell MR, Crossley M, Mackay JP. Nucleic Acids Res. 2012 Aug;40(14):e105. doi: 10.1093/nar/gks285. Epub 2012 Apr 3. PubMed 22492509.
Backbone
  Vector backbone: pcDNA3
  Backbone manufacturer: Invitrogen
  Backbone size w/o insert (bp): 5400
  Vector type: Mammalian Expression ; RNA transcription
Growth in bacteria
  Bacterial resistance: Ampicillin, 100 μg/mL
  Growth temperature: 37°C
  Growth strain: DH5alpha
  Copy number: High Copy
Gene/Insert
  Gene/Insert name: PP7
  Species: Synthetic
  Insert size (bp): 100
  Promoter: CMV
  Cloning method: Unknown
  Sequencing primers: 5′ CMV-F; 3′ BGH-R
Terms and licenses: Academic/Nonprofit Terms; Industry Terms: Not Available to Industry
How to cite: Pentaprobe PP7 was a gift from Joel Mackay (Addgene plasmid # 83332 ; http://n2t.net/addgene:83332 ; RRID:Addgene_83332)
