>Addgene plasmid #83332 | Pentaprobe PP7 | depositor partial sequence | sequence record 158591 | Pentaprobe sequence
TAAAGTAAGATAAGGCAAGACAAGGTAAAACGGAACAGAACCGAAGGGAAGAGAAGCAAAGCGAAAGGAA
ATAAACAAAAGAAAAATTCGTAGAATTCCG
