>Addgene plasmid #83332 | Pentaprobe PP7 | addgene partial sequence | sequence record 162225 | CMV-F 5'-CGCAAATGGGCGGTAGGCGTG-3'
AGCAGAGCTCTCTGGCTAACTAGAGAACCCACTGCTTACTGGCTTATCGAAATTAATACGACTCACTATA
GGGAGACCCAAGCTTGGTACTAAAGTAAGATAAGGCAAGACAAGGTAAAACGGAACAGAACCGAAGGGAA
GAGAAGCAAAGCGAAAGGAAATAAACAAAAGAAAAATTCGTAGAATTCCGCTAGAGGGCCCTATTCTATA
GTGTCACCTAAATGCTAGAGCTCGCTGATCAGCCTCGACTGTGCCTTCTAGTTGCCAGCCATCTGTTGTT
TGCCCCTCCCCCGTGCCTTCCTTGACCCTGGAAGGTGCCACTCCCACTGTCCTTTCCTAATAAAATGAGG
AAATTGCATCGCATTGTCTGAGTAGGTGTCATTCTATTCTGGGGGGTGGGGTGGGGCAGGACAGCAAGGG
GGAGGATTGGGAAGACAATAGCAGGCATGCTGGGGATGCGGTGGGCTCTATGGCTTCTGAGGCGGAAAGA
ACCAGCTGGGGCTCTAGGGGGTATCCCC
[124 nt withheld, positions 519-642]
C
[91 nt withheld, positions 644-734]
A
[49 nt withheld, positions 736-784]
CCTTTGACGTTGGAGTCCACGTTCTTT
[37 nt withheld, positions 812-848]
ACCCTATCTCGGTCTATTCTTTTGATTTATAAGGGATTTTGCCGATTTCGGCCTATTGGTTAAAAAATGA
GCTGATTTAACAAAAATTTAACGCGAATTAATTCTGTGGAATGTGTGTCAGTTAG
