>Addgene plasmid #83332 | Pentaprobe PP7 | addgene partial sequence | sequence record 162227 | BGH-rev 5'-TAGAAGGCACAGTCGAGG-3'
CTATAGAATAGGGCCCTCTAGCGGAATTCTACGAATTTTTCTTTTGTTTATTTCCTTTCGCTTTGCTTCT
CTTCCCTTCGGTTCTGTTCCGTTTTACCTTGTCTTGCCTTATCTTACTTTAGTACCAAGCTTGGGTCTCC
CTATAGTGAGTCGTATTAATTTCGATAAGCCAGTAAGCAGTGGGTTCTCTAGTTAGCCAGAGAGCTCTGC
TTATATAGACCTCCCACCGTACACGCCTACCGCCCATTTGCGTCAATGGGGCGGAGTTGTTACGACATTT
TGGAAAGTCCCGTTGATTTTGGTGCCAAAACAAACTCCCATTGACGTCAATGGGGTGGAGACTTGGAAAT
CCCCGTGAGTCAAACCGCTATCCACGCCCATTGATGTACTGCCAAAACCGCATCACCATGGTAATAGCGA
TGACTAATACGTAGATGTACTGCCAAGTAGGAAAGTCCCATAAGGTCATGTACTGGGCATAATGCCAGGC
GGGCCATTTACCGTCATTGACGTCAATAGGGGGCGTACTTGGCATATGATACACTTGATGTACTGCCAAG
TGGGCAGTTTACCGTAAATACTCCACCCATTGACGTCAATGGAAAGTCCCTATTGGCGTTACTATGGGAA
CATACGTCATTATTGACGTCAATGGGCGGGGGTCGTTGGGCGGTCAGCCAGGCGGGCCATTTACCGTAAG
TTATGTAACGCGGAACTCCATATATGGGCTATGAACTAATGACCCCGTAATTGATTACTATTAATAACTA
GTCAATAATCAATGTCAACGCGTATATCTGGCCCGTACATCGCGAAGCAGCGCAAAACGCCTAACCCTAA
GCAGATTCTTCATGCAATTGTCGGTCAAGCCTTGCCTTGTTGTAGCTTAAATTTTGCTCGCGCACTACTC
AGCGACCTC
